>Addgene plasmid #120298 | AAV CMV-driven AcrIIA4-2xmiR-122 target sites | addgene partial sequence | sequence record 233656 | Addgene Partial NGS Result
GAGGGCCTATTTCCCATGATTCCTTCATATTTGCATATACGATACAAGGCTGTTAGAGAGATAATTAGAA
TTAATTTGACTGTAAACACAAAGATATTAGTACAAAATACGTGACGTAGAAAGTAATAATTTCTTGGGTA
GTTTGCAGTTTTAAAATTATGTTTTAAAATGGACTATCATATGCTTACCGTAACTTGAAAGTATTTCGAT
TTCTTGGCTTTATATATCTTGTGGAAAGGACGAAACACCGAGTCTTCGAGGAAGACAGGTTTAAGAGCTA
TGCTGGAAACAGCATAGCAAGTTTAAATAAGGCTAGTCCGTTATCAACTTGAAAAAGTGGCACCGAGTCG
GTGCTTTTTTTGCGGCCGCGGCCGCTCTACAAATGTGGTATCTAGAGACATTGATTATTGACTAGTTATT
AATAGTAATCAATTACGGGGTCATTAGTTCATAGCCCATATATGGAGTTCCGCGTTACATAACTTACGGT
AAATGGCCCGCCTGGCTGACCGCCCAACGACCCCCGCCCATTGACGTCAATAATGACGTATGTTCCCATA
GTAACGCCAATAGGGACTTTCCATTGACGTCAATGGGTGGAGTATTTACGGTAAACTGCCCACTTGGCAG
TACATCAAGTGTATCATATGCCAAGTACGCCCCCTATTGACGTCAATGACGGTAAATGGCCCGCCTGGCA
TTATGCCCAGTACATGACCTTATGGGACTTTCCTACTTGGCAGTACATCTACGTATTAGTCATCGCTATT
ACCATGGTGATGCGGTTTTGGCAGTACATCAATGGGCGTGGATAGCGGTTTGACTCACGGGGATTTCCAA
GTCTCCACCCCATTGACGTCAATGGGAGTTTGTTTTGGCACCAAAATCAACGGGACTTTCCAAAATGTCG
TAACAACTCCGCCCCATTGACGCAAATGGGCGGTAGGCGTGTACGGTGGGAGGTCTATATAAGCAGAGCT
CTCTGGCTAACTAGAGAACCCACTGCTTACTGGCTTATCGAAATTAATACGACTCACTATAGGGAGACCC
AAGCTGGCTAGATGGACTATAAGGACGATGACGATAAAGCTGGCGGCAGCATGAACATTAACGACCTGAT
TCGGGAAATAAAGAACAAGGACTACACGGTCAAGCTGTCAGGCACCGACTCCAACTCTATAACACAGCTC
ATTATAAGGGTTAATAATGATGGCAACGAATATGTCATCTCTGAATCCGAGAATGAATCAATCGTGGAGA
AATTCATCAGTGCATTTAAAAACGGCTGGAACCAGGAGTACGAAGATGAGGAAGAGTTCTACAATGATAT
GCAAACTATCACACTGAAATCTGAGCTGAACTAGCTCGAGCGGCCGCCACTGTGCTGGATATCTGCAGAA
TTCAAACACCATTGTCACACTCCATTATATCAAACACCATTGTCACACTCCATTAATTAGAGACGAGCTC
GTCTCTAGCTTAAGTTTAAACCGCTGATCAGCCTCGACTGTGCCTTCTAGTTGCCAGCCATCTGTTGTTT
GCCCCTCCCCCGTGCCTTCCTTGACCCTGGAAGGTGCCACTCCCACTGTCCTTTCCTAATAAAATGAGGA
AATTGCATCGCATTGTCTGAGTAGGTGTCATTCTATTCTGGGGGGTGGGGTGGGGCAGGACAGCAAGGGG
GAGGATTGGGAAGACAATAGCAGGCATGCTGGGGATGCGGTGGGCTCTATGG
