[The description below was written by a language model from this plasmid's Addgene catalogue record.]
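Description:
AAV CMV-driven AcrIIA4-2xmiR-122 target sites is an AAV transfer plasmid built on a self-complementary AAV (scAAV) backbone, intended for mammalian expression either by direct transfection or after packaging into recombinant AAV particles. It is propagated in bacteria under ampicillin selection; the copy number is not recorded. No feature table accompanies the record, so elements such as the replication origin, the inverted terminal repeats that would flank the packaged genome, and the polyadenylation signal are not individually documented here.

The payload is AcrIIA4, an anti-CRISPR protein that inhibits Streptococcus pyogenes Cas9, carrying an N-terminal FLAG tag for detection and, as the name indicates, driven by the CMV promoter. The transcript also carries two binding sites for miR-122, a microRNA best known for its abundance in hepatocytes. The design logic is a microRNA-dependent switch. In cells lacking miR-122 the AcrIIA4 message is stable, the inhibitor is produced, and co-delivered Cas9 is kept inactive. In cells expressing miR-122 the message is repressed through the target sites, AcrIIA4 levels fall, and Cas9 activity is released. This turns a cell-type-specific microRNA signature into cell-specific CRISPR-Cas9 activation. The alternative insert name "U6 scaffold" suggests that a U6 promoter and guide RNA scaffold cassette may also be present, but the record gives no further detail. The cloning sites used are likewise not stated. The construct is typically used alongside Cas9 and guide RNA vectors to confine genome editing or Cas9-based regulation to miR-122-positive cells.
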