Addgene plasmid #120298: AAV CMV-driven AcrIIA4-2xmiR-122 target sites
Purpose: AAV vector for expression of AcrIIA4 with two miR-122 binding sites
Depositing lab: Dominik Niopek. Depositing organization: Universitaet Heidelberg. Publication: Cell-specific CRISPR-Cas9 activation by microRNA-dependent expression of anti-CRISPR proteins. Hoffmann MD, Aschenbrenner S, Grosse S, Rapti K, Domenger C, Fakhiri J, Mastel M, Borner K, Eils R, Grimm D, Niopek D. Nucleic Acids Res. 2019 Apr 15. pii: 5458120. doi: 10.1093/nar/gkz271. PubMed 30982889.
Backbone
  Vector backbone: scAAV
  Vector type: Mammalian Expression, AAV, CRISPR
Growth in bacteria
  Bacterial resistance: Ampicillin, 100 μg/mL
  Growth temperature: 37°C
  Growth strain: NEB Stable
  Copy number: Unknown
Gene/Insert
  Gene/Insert name: AcrIIA4-2xmiR-122 binding sites (alt name: U6 scaffold)
  Tag / fusion protein: FLAG (N terminal on insert)
  Cloning method: Restriction Enzyme; 5′ cloning site Unknown (unknown if destroyed); 3′ cloning site Unknown (unknown if destroyed)
Terms and licenses: Academic/Nonprofit Terms; Industry Terms: Not Available to Industry
Depositor comments: Please visit https://www.biorxiv.org/content/10.1101/480384v1 for BioRxiv preprint
How to cite: AAV CMV-driven AcrIIA4-2xmiR-122 target sites was a gift from Dominik Niopek (Addgene plasmid # 120298 ; http://n2t.net/addgene:120298 ; RRID:Addgene_120298)
